>Addgene plasmid #247619 | pRS303K-Prnr1-OsTIR1(F74G) | addgene full sequence | sequence record 494908 | Addgene NGS Result
GCGTTTCGGTGATGACGGTGAAAACCTCTGACACATGCAGCTCCCGGAGACGGTCACAGCTTGTCTGTAA
GCGGATGCCGGGAGCAGACAAGCCCGTCAGGGCGCGTCAGCGGGTGTTGGCGGGTGTCGGGGCTGGCTTA
ACTATGCGGCATCAGAGCAGATTGTACTGAGAGTGCACCATAAATTCCCGTTTTAAGAGCTTGGTGAGCG
CTAGGAGTCACTGCCAGGTATCGTTTGAACACGGCATTAGTCAGGGAAGTCATAACACAGTCCTTTCCCG
CAATTTTCTTTTTCTATTACTCTTGGCCTCCTCTAGTACACTCTATATTTTTTATGCCTCGGTAATGATT
TTCATTTTTTTTTTTTCCACCTAGCGGATGACTCTTTTTTTTTCTTAGCGATTGGCATTATCACATAATG
AATTATACATTATATAAAGTAATGTGATTTCTTCGAAGAATATACTAAAAAATGAGCAGGCAAGATAAAC
GAAGGCAAAGATGACAGAGCAGAAAGCCCTAGTAAAGCGTATTACAAATGAAACCAAGATTCAGATTGCG
ATCTCTTTAAAGGGTGGTCCCCTAGCGATAGAGCACTCGATCTTCCCAGAAAAAGAGGCAGAGGCAGTAG
CAGAACAGGCCACACAATCGCAAGTGATTAACGTCCACACAGGTATAGGGTTTCTGGACCATATGATACA
TGCTCTGGATCATCGATGAATTCGAGCTCGTTTTCGACACTGGATGGCGGCGTTAGTATCGAATCGACAG
CAGTATAGCGACCAGCATTCACATACGATTGACGCATGATATTACTTTCTGCGCACTTAACTTCGCATCT
GGGCAGATGATGTCGAGGCGAAAAAAAATATAAATCACGCTAACATTTGATTAAAATAGAACAACTACAA
TATAAAAAAACTATACAAATGACAAGTTCTTGAAAACAAGAATCTTTTTATTGTCAGTACTGATTAGAAA
AACTCATCGAGCATCAAATGAAACTGCAATTTATTCATATCAGGATTATCAATACCATATTTTTGAAAAA
GCCGTTTCTGTAATGAAGGAGAAAACTCACCGAGGCAGTTCCATAGGATGGCAAGATCCTGGTATCGGTC
TGCGATTCCGACTCGTCCAACATCAATACAACCTATTAATTTCCCCTCGTCAAAAATAAGGTTATCAAGT
GAGAAATCACCATGAGTGACGACTGAATCCGGTGAGAATGGCAAAAGCTTATGCATTTCTTTCCAGACTT
GTTCAACAGGCCAGCCATTACGCTCGTCATCAAAATCACTCGCATCAACCAAACCGTTATTCATTCGTGA
TTGCGCCTGAGCGAGACGAAATACGCGATCGCTGTTAAAAGGACAATTACAAACAGGAATCGAATGCAAC
CGGCGCAGGAACACTGCCAGCGCATCAACAATATTTTCACCTGAATCAGGATATTCTTCTAATACCTGGA
ATGCTGTTTTGCCGGGGATCGCAGTGGTGAGTAACCATGCATCATCAGGAGTACGGATAAAATGCTTGAT
GGTCGGAAGAGGCATAAATTCCGTCAGCCAGTTTAGTCTGACCATCTCATCTGTAACATCATTGGCAACG
CTACCTTTGCCATGTTTCAGAAACAACTCTGGCGCATCGGGCTTCCCATACAATCGATAGATTGTCGCAC
CTGATTGCCCGACATTATCGCGAGCCCATTTATACCCATATAAATCAGCATCCATGTTGGAATTTAATCG
CGGCCTCGAAACGTGAGTCTTTTCCTTACCCATGGTTGTTTATGTTCGGATGTGATGTGAGAACTGTATC
CTAGCAAGATTTTAAAAGGAAGTATATGAAAGAAGAACCTCAGTGGCAAATCCTAACCTTTTATATTTCT
CTACAGGGGCGCGGCGTGGGGACAATTCAACGCGTCTGTGAGGGGAGCGTTTCCCTGCTCGCAGGTCTGC
AGCGAGGAGCCGTAATTTTTGCTTCGCGCCGTGCGGCCATCAAAATGTATGGATGCAAATGATTATACAT
GGGGATGTATGGGCTAAATGTACGGGCGACAGTCACATCATGCCCCTGAGCTGCGCACGTCAAGACTGTC
AAGGAGGGTATTCTGGGCCTCCATGTCGCTGGCCGGGTGACCCGGCGGGGACGAGGCAAGCTAAACAGAT
CTGGCGCGCCTTAATTAACCCGGGGATCCGAGCTCGGATATCGTAAACAAAGGCGTTACCATAGAAATGT
ACTGATTGGCAGAATTACTCTTCAGGAGAATCTTTCATACAAAGGTATTCCATTGGGGAAAATCTCGTTA
CCAAGTCAATGCTGAACTTTCTATGGCCTTTGTTTACTATCGTTAATTATTTTACGACCACTTCTGGGTA
GAAATATTTCGTAGCCCTGGAACGAGCTTGTTTACGCGTTTTATCCCATTATATGGCACCCAAATCAAAT
TTAAAAAGAAAAAACGCGTAAACAGTGTCGGGTAAGTTCATCCTCTGTTACTTTAATTGCTTCTTTTTTT
GAAATTCTAAGTAAACGCGTCATTTTGATCCTCAGGACACAGAAATCCTTGCAGAATCTTATTGGGTGTT
GAATAGAGGACGCGTAAAAACGATATGGAAATTTTTTTCATATAGTGTAGAAAGAATAGGTTGGCGTAGG
TAGTTTCGTGTTTGATAGAAACCTCCAACAAAGTCTGCAACTCACGTTTTAGAATAACAAGTTTAGAGTT
TATCTTGTTGCCTTTGTTAAGTCAGTACCATTGAATAAAAATTATATAAAGGAGCTAATATTTCATTGTT
GGAAAATTACTCTACCATAATTGAAGCATATCTCATCCTTTTCATCCTTTTCAACGCAAGAGAGACACCA
ACGAACAACACTTTATTTGTTGATATATTAACATCAGAACTTAGTTTCGACGGATTCTAGAACTAGTATG
ACTTATTTTCCTGAAGAAGTTGTAGAACACATATTTTCCTTTTTACCTGCTCAAAGAGATAGAAACACCG
TCTCCTTGGTCTGTAAGGTTTGGTACGAAATCGAAAGATTGTCTAGAAGAGGTGTTTTTGTTGGTAATTG
TTACGCAGTTAGAGCTGGTAGAGTTGCTGCAAGATTCCCAAACGTTAGAGCATTGACTGTTAAAGGTAAA
CCTCATGGTGCTGATTTCAATTTGGTTCCACCTGATTGGGGTGGTTATGCTGGTCCATGGATTGAAGCTG
CAGCTAGAGGTTGTCACGGTTTGGAAGAATTGAGAATGAAGAGAATGGTTGTTTCTGATGAATCATTGGA
ATTGTTAGCAAGATCTTTTCCTAGATTCAGAGCTTTGGTTTTGATCTCATGTGAAGGTTTTTCCACCGAT
GGTTTAGCAGCTGTTGCTTCACATTGTAAGTTGTTGAGAGAATTGGATTTGCAAGAAAACGAAGTTGAAG
ATAGAGGTCCAAGATGGTTATCTTGTTTTCCTGATTCCTGTACAAGTTTGGTTTCTTTGAACTTCGCATG
TATCAAGGGTGAAGTTAACGCTGGTAGTTTGGAAAGATTAGTTTCTAGATCACCGAATTTGAGATCTTTG
AGATTGAACAGATCCGTTAGTGTTGATACCTTGGCAAAGATCTTGTTGAGAACTCCTAATTTGGAAGATT
TGGGTACTGGTAACTTGACAGATGATTTCCAAACAGAATCATACTTCAAGTTGACCTCCGCTTTGGAAAA
GTGTAAGATGTTGAGATCTTTGTCAGGTTTTTGGGATGCAAGTCCAGTTTGTTTGTCTTTTATATATCCT
TTGTGTGCTCAATTGACTGGTTTGAATTTGTCTTACGCACCAACTTTGGATGCTAGTGATTTGACAAAGA
TGATCTCTAGATGTGTTAAGTTGCAAAGATTGTGGGTTTTGGATTGTATCTCAGATAAAGGTTTGCAAGT
TGTTGCTTCTTCTTGTAAGGATTTGCAAGAATTGAGAGTTTTTCCAAGTGATTTCTATGTTGCAGGTTAC
TCTGCTGTTACAGAAGAAGGTTTAGTTGCAGTTTCATTGGGTTGTCCTAAGTTGAACTCCTTGTTGTACT
TCTGTCATCAAATGACCAACGCAGCTTTGGTTACTGTTGCTAAAAATTGTCCAAACTTCACTAGATTCAG
ATTGTGTATCTTGGAACCAGGTAAACCTGATGTTGTTACATCACAACCTTTAGATGAAGGTTTTGGTGCA
ATCGTTAGAGAGTGTAAGGGTTTGCAAAGATTGTCCATCAGTGGTTTGTTGACAGATAAGGTTTTTATGT
ACATCGGTAAATACGCTAAGCAATTGGAAATGTTGTCAATCGCATTCGCTGGTGACTCCGATAAGGGTAT
GATGCATGTTATGAACGGTTGTAAGAACTTAAGAAAGTTGGAAATCAGGGATTCTCCATTTGGTGACGCA
GCTTTGTTGGGTAATTTCGCAAGATATGAAACAATGAGATCTTTGTGGATGTCCAGTTGTAACGTTACCT
TGAAAGGTTGTCAAGTTTTAGCTTCAAAGATGCCAATGTTGAACGTTGAAGTTATTAACGAAAGAGATGG
TTCCAATGAAATGGAAGAAAACCATGGTGACTTGCCTAAAGTTGAAAAGTTATACGTCTACAGAACAACC
GCAGGTGCCAGAGATGATGCTCCTAACTTCGTCAAGATTTTATGACTCGAGTCATGTAATTAGTTATGTC
ACGCTTACATTCACGCCCTCCCCCCACATCCGCTCTAACCGAAAAGGAAGGAGTTAGACAACCTGGAGTC
TAGGTCCCTATTTATTTTTTTATAGTTATGTTAGTATTAAGAACGTTATTTATATTTCAAATTTTTCTTT
TTTTTCTGTACAGACGCGTGTACGCATGTAACATTATACTGAAAACCTTGCTTGAGAAGGTTTTGGGACG
CTCGAAGGCTTTAATTTGCGGCCGGTCGACCTGCAGCGTACGCAGTTGTCGAACTTGGTTTGCAAAGGGA
GAAAGTAGGAGATCTCTCTTGCGAGATGATCCCGCATTTTCTTGAAAGCTTTGCAGAGGCTAGCAGAATT
ACCCTCCACGTTGATTGTCTGCGAGGCAAGAATGATCATCACCGTAGTGAGAGTGCGTTCAAGGCTCTTG
CGGTTGCCATAAGAGAAGCCACCTCGCCCAATGGTACCAACGATGTTCCCTCCACCAAAGGTGTTCTTAT
GTAGTGACACCGATTATTTAAAGCTGCAGCATACGATATATATACATGTGTATATATGTATACCTATGAA
TGTCAGTAAGTATGTATACGAACAGTATGATACTGAAGATGACAAGGTAATGCATCATTCTATACGTGTC
ATTCTGAACGAGGCGCGCTTTCCTTTTTTCTTTTTGCTTTTTCTTTTTTTTTCTCTTGAACTCGACGGAT
CTATGCGGTGTGAAATACCGCACAGATGCGTAAGGAGAAAATACCGCATCAGGAAATTGTAAGCGTTAAT
ATTTTGTTAAAATTCGCGTTAAATTTTTGTTAAATCAGCTCATTTTTTAACCAATAGGCCGAAATCGGCA
AAATCCCTTATAAATCAAAAGAATAGACCGAGATAGGGT
[37 nt withheld, positions 5570-5606]
AAAGAACGTGGACTCCAACGTCAAAGG
[49 nt withheld, positions 5634-5682]
T
[91 nt withheld, positions 5684-5774]
G
[124 nt withheld, positions 5776-5899]
CCATTCGCCATTCAGGCTGCGCAACTGTTGGGAAGGGCGATCGGTGCGGGCCTCTTCGCTATTACGCCAG
CTGGCGAAAGGGGGATGTGCTGCAAGGCGATTAAGTTGGGTAACGCCAGGGTTTTCCCAGTCACGACGTT
GTAAAACGACGGCCAGTGAATTGTAATACGACTCACTATAGGGCGAATTGGAGGGGGGGGCCCGGTACCA
GCTTTTGTTCCCTTTAGTGAGGGTTAATTTCGAGCTTGGCGTAATCATGGTCATAGCTGTTTCCTGTGTG
AAATTGTTATCCGCTCACAATTCCACACAACATACGAGCCGGAAGCATAAAGTGTAAAGCCTGGGGTGCC
TAATGAGTGAGCTAACTCACATTAATTGCGTTGCGCTCACTGCCCGCTTTCCAGTCGGGAAACCTGTCGT
GCCAGCTGCATTAATGAATCGGCCAACGCGCGGGGAGAGGCGGTTTGCGTATTGGGCGCTCTTCCGCTTC
CTCGCTCACTGACTCGCTGCGCTCGGTCGTTCGGCTGCGGCGAGCGGTATCAGCTCACTCAAAGGCGGTA
ATACGGTTATCCACAGAATCAGGGGATAACGCAGGAAAGAACATGTGAGCAAAAGGCCAGCAAAAGGCCA
GGAACCGTAAAAAGGCCGCGTTGCTGGCGTTTTTCCATAGGCTCCGCCCCCCTGACGAGCATCACAAAAA
TCGACGCTCAAGTCAGAGGTGGCGAAACCCGACAGGACTATAAAGATACCAGGCGTTTCCCCCTGGAAGC
TCCCTCGTGCGCTCTCCTGTTCCGACCCTGCCGCTTACCGGATACCTGTCCGCCTTTCTCCCTTCGGGAA
GCGTGGCGCTTTCTCATAGCTCACGCTGTAGGCATCTCAGTTCGGTGTAGGTCGTTCGCTCCAAGCTGGG
CTGTGTGCACGAACCCCCCGTTCAGCCCGACCGCTGCGCCTTATCCGGTAACTATCGTCTTGAGTCCAAC
CCGGTAAGACACGACTTATCGCCACTGGCAGCAGCCACTGGTAACAGGATTAGCAGAGCGAGGTATGTAG
GCGGTGCTACAGAGTTCTTGAAGTGGTGGCCTAACTACGGCTACACTAGAAGAACAGTATTTGGTATCTG
CGCTCTGCTGAAGCCAGTTACCTTCGGAAAAAGAGTTGGTAGCTCTTGATCCGGCAAGCAAACCACCGCT
GGTAGCGGTGGTTTTTTTGTTTGCAAGCAGCAGATTACGCGCAGAAAAAAAGGATCTCAAGAAGATCCTT
TGATCTTTTCTACGGGGTCTGACGCTCAGTGGAACGAAAACTCACGTTAAGGGATTTTGGTCATGAGATT
ATCAAAAAGGATCTTCACCTAGATCCTTTTAAATTAAAAATGAAGTTTTAAATCAATCTAAAGTATATAT
GAGTAAACTTGGTCTGACAGTTACCAATGCTTAATCAGTGAGGCACCTATCTCAGCGATCTGTCTATTTC
GTTCATCCATAGTTGCCTGACTCCCCGTCGTGTAGATAACTACGATACGGGAGGGCTTACCATCTGGCCC
CAGTGCTGCAATGATACCGCGAGACCCACGCTCACCGGCTCCAGATTTATCAGCAATAAACCAGCCAGCC
GGAAGGGCCGAGCGCAGAAGTGGTCCTGCAACTTTATCCGCCTCCATCCAGTCTATTAATTGTTGCCGGG
AAGCTAGAGTAAGTAGTTCGCCAGTTAATAGTTTGCGCAACGTTGTTGCCATTGCTACAGGCATCGTGGT
GTCACGCTCGTCGTTTGGTATGGCTTCATTCAGCTCCGGTTCCCAACGATCAAGGCGAGTTACATGATCC
CCCATGTTGTGCAAAAAAGCGGTTAGCTCCTTCGGTCCTCCGATCGTTGTCAGAAGTAAGTTGGCCGCAG
TGTTATCACTCATGGTTATGGCAGCACTGCATAATTCTCTTACTGTCATGCCATCCGTAAGATGCTTTTC
TGTGACTGGTGAGTACTCAACCAAGTCATTCTGAGAATAGTGTATGCGGCGACCGAGTTGCTCTTGCCCG
GCGTCAATACGGGATAATACCGCGCCACATAGCAGAACTTTAAAAGTGCTCATCATTGGAAAACGTTCTT
CGGGGCGAAAACTCTCAAGGATCTTACCGCTGTTGAGATCCAGTTCGATGTAACCCACTCGTGCACCCAA
CTGATCTTCAGCATCTTTTACTTTCACCAGCGTTTCTGGGTGAGCAAAAACAGGAAGGCAAAATGCCGCA
AAAAAGGGAATAAGGGCGACACGGAAATGTTGAATACTCATACTCTTCCTTTTTCAATATTATTGAAGCA
TTTATCAGGGTTATTGTCTCATGAGCGGATACATATTTGAATGTATTTAGAAAAATAGACAAATAGGGGT
TCCGCGCACATTTCCCCGAAAAGTGCCACCTGACGTCTAAGAAACCATTATTATCATGACATTAACCTAT
AAAAATAGGCGTATCACGAGGCCCTTTCGTCTCGC
Features (pLannotate 1.2.2; 21 found; start..end, strand, type, name):
    133..182     +  misc_feature   bom (fragment): basis of mobility region from pBR322
    183..263     -  CDS            MRM1 (fragment): MRM1_YEAST - Also known as PET56 From Saccharomyces cerevisiae (strain ATCC 204508 / S288c) (Baker's yeast).
    313..500     +  promoter       HIS3 promoter: S. cerevisiae HIS3
    501..708     +  CDS            HIS3 (fragment): imidazoleglycerol-phosphate dehydratase, required for histidine biosynthesis; S. cerevisiae HIS3; yeast auxotrophic marker
    771..2127    -  gene           kanMX: yeast selectable marker conferring kanamycin resistance (Wach et al., 1994)
   2938..4662    +  CDS            AFB2: AFB2_ARATH - Also known as LRF2. Experimental evidence at protein level: Swiss-Prot protein existence level 1. Component of SCF(ASK-cullin-F-box) E3 ubiquitin ligase complexes, which may mediate the ubiquitination and subsequent proteasomal degradation of target proteins. Confers sensitivity to the virulent bacterial pathogen P.syringae (By similarity). Auxin receptor that mediates Aux/IAA proteins proteasomal degradation and auxin- regulated transcription. Involved in embryogenesis regulation by auxin. From Arabidopsis thaliana (Mouse-ear cress).
   4672..4919    +  terminator     CYC1 terminator: S. cerevisiae CYC1; transcription terminator for CYC1
   4937..5184    +  CDS            HIS3 (fragment): imidazoleglycerol-phosphate dehydratase, required for histidine biosynthesis; S. cerevisiae HIS3; yeast auxotrophic marker
   5392..5443    +  misc_feature   bom (fragment): basis of mobility region from pBR322
   5471..5899    -  rep_origin     f1 ori (sequence partly withheld): f1 bacteriophage origin of replication; arrow indicates direction of (+) strand synthesis
   5903..6060    -  CDS            lacZα (fragment): LacZα fragment of β-galactosidase; lacZ fragment
   6063..6081    +  promoter       T7 promoter: promoter for bacteriophage T7 RNA polymerase
   6120..6138    -  promoter       T3 promoter: promoter for bacteriophage T3 RNA polymerase
   6183..6199    -  protein_bind   lac operator: The lac repressor binds to the lac operator to inhibit transcription in E. coli. This inhibition can be relieved by adding lactose or isopropyl-β-D-thiogalactopyranoside (IPTG). lac repressor encoded by lacI
   6207..6237    -  promoter       lac promoter: promoter for the E. coli lac operon
   6252..6273    -  protein_bind   CAP binding site: CAP binding activates transcription in the presence of cAMP. E. coli catabolite activator protein
   6286..6378    -  CDS            lacI (fragment): lac repressor; lacI; The lac repressor binds to the lac operator to inhibit transcription in E. coli. This inhibition can be relieved by adding lactose or isopropyl-β-D-thiogalactopyranoside (IPTG).
   6561..7149    -  rep_origin     ori: high-copy-number ColE1/pMB1/pBR322/pUC origin of replication
   7320..8180    -  CDS            AmpR: β-lactamase; bla; confers resistance to ampicillin, carbenicillin, and related antibiotics
   8181..8252    -  promoter       AmpR promoter: bla
   8380..31      +  CDS            rop (fragment) (across the origin): Rop protein, which maintains plasmids at low copy number; rop
