[The description below was written by a language model from this plasmid's Addgene catalogue record and pLannotate feature annotations shown in this document.]
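Description:
pRS303K-Prnr1-OsTIR1(F74G) is a yeast expression plasmid built on the pRS303 backbone, a vector of the integrating pRS series. Consistent with that, the feature table shows no yeast replication origin or centromere. In E. coli it is maintained through a high-copy ColE1/pUC-type origin and selected with ampicillin via the β-lactamase gene. An f1 origin and remnants of the lacZα/lac promoter region flanked by T7 and T3 promoters are carried over from the parental backbone. The HIS3 marker of pRS303 is present only as two separated fragments, together with its promoter. Between these fragments lie a kanMX cassette, which confers G418 resistance in yeast, and the expression cassette. This layout suggests that the HIS3 sequences act as homology for targeting to the HIS3 locus while kanMX provides selection, although the record does not state this explicitly.

The payload is the rice (Oryza sativa) auxin-receptor F-box protein OsTIR1 carrying the F74G substitution, expressed from the yeast RNR1 promoter and terminated by the CYC1 terminator. The automated annotation labels the roughly 1.7 kb coding sequence as Arabidopsis AFB2. This is most likely a homology match to a related auxin receptor, and the catalogue identifies the insert as OsTIR1. The RNR1 promoter itself is not annotated, but it presumably lies in the unannotated stretch upstream of the coding sequence. OsTIR1 joins the host SCF ubiquitin ligase and, when an auxin ligand is present, recruits degron-tagged proteins for proteasomal degradation. The F74G variant is the enlarged-pocket form used in second-generation systems with bulky auxin analogues, which reduces basal degradation. The plasmid comes from a study comparing auxin-inducible degradation tools in budding yeast.
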