Addgene plasmid #247619: pRS303K-Prnr1-OsTIR1(F74G)
Purpose: Expression of OsTIR1
Depositing lab: Sebastian Schuck. Depositing organization: Universitaet Heidelberg. Publication: Systematic evaluation of tools for auxin-inducible protein degradation in budding yeast. Hubbe P, Sharma C, Pajonk O, Peters N, Guschtschin-Schmidt N, Friemel N, Schuck S. Mol Biol Cell. 2026 Feb 1;37(2):mr2. doi: 10.1091/mbc.E25-12-0571. Epub 2025 Dec 16. PubMed 41400934.
Backbone
  Vector backbone: pRS303
  Vector type: Yeast Expression
Growth in bacteria
  Bacterial resistance: Ampicillin, 100 μg/mL
  Growth temperature: 37°C
  Growth strain: DH5alpha
  Copy number: High Copy
Gene/Insert
  Gene/Insert name: OsTIR1
  Species: Oryza sativa
  Mutation: F74G
  Promoter: RNR1
  Cloning method: Gibson Cloning
Terms and licenses: Academic/Nonprofit Terms; Industry Terms: Not Available to Industry
Depositor comments: Also known as pSS1555. Please visit https://doi.org/10.1101/2025.09.24.678194 for bioRxiv preprint.
How to cite: pRS303K-Prnr1-OsTIR1(F74G) was a gift from Sebastian Schuck (Addgene plasmid # 247619 ; http://n2t.net/addgene:247619 ; RRID:Addgene_247619)
